>Addgene plasmid #77529 | ATM gRNA (BRDN0001149518) | addgene full sequence | sequence record 189033 | Addgene Assembled Sequence
CCCGGGTGCAAAGATGGATAAAGTTTTAAACAGAGAGGAATCTTTGCAGCTAATGGACCTTCTAGGTCTT
GAAAGGAGTGGGAATTGGCTCCGGTGCCCGTCAGTGGGCAGAGCGCACATCGCCCACAGTCCCCGAGAAG
TTGGGGGGAGGGGTCGGCAATTGATCCGGTGCCTAGAGAAGGTGGCGCGGGGTAAACTGGGAAAGTGATG
TCGTGTACTGGCTCCGCCTTTTTCCCGAGGGTGGGGGAGAACCGTATATAAGTGCAGTAGTCGCCGTGAA
CGTTCTTTTTCGCAACGGGTTTGCCGCCAGAACACAGGTAAGTGCCGTGTGTGGTTCCCGCGGGCCTGGC
CTCTTTACGGGTTATGGCCCTTGCGTGCCTTGAATTACTTCCACCTGGCTGCAGTACGTGATTCTTGATC
CCGAGCTTCGGGTTGGAAGTGGGTGGGAGAGTTCGAGGCCTTGCGCTTAAGGAGCCCCTTCGCCTCGTGC
TTGAGTTGAGGCCTGGCCTGGGCGCTGGGGCCGCCGCGTGCGAATCTGGTGGCACCTTCGCGCCTGTCTC
GCTGCTTTCGATAAGTCTCTAGCCATTTAAAATTTTTGATGACCTGCTGCGACGCTTTTTTTCTGGCAAG
ATAGTCTTGTAAATGCGGGCCAAGATCTGCACACTGGTATTTCGGTTTTTGGGGCCGCGGGCGGCGACGG
GGCCCGTGCGTCCCAGCGCACATGTTCGGCGAGGCGGGGCCTGCGAGCGCGGCCACCGAGAATCGGACGG
GGGTAGTCTCAAGCTGGCCGGCCTGCTCTGGTGCCTGGCCTCGCGCCGCCGTGTATCGCCCCGCCCTGGG
CGGCAAGGCTGGCCCGGTCGGCACCAGTTGCGTGAGCGGAAAGATGGCCGCTTCCCGGCCCTGCTGCAGG
GAGCTCAAAATGGAGGACGCGGCGCTCGGGAGAGCGGGCGGGTGAGTCACCCACACAAAGGAAAAGGGCC
TTTCCGTCCTCAGCCGTCGCTTCATGTGACTCCACGGAGTACCGGGCGCCGTCCAGGCACCTCGATTAGT
TCTCGAGCTTTTGGAGTACGTCGTCTTTAGGTTGGGGGGAGGGGTTTTATGCGATGGAGTTTCCCCACAC
TGAGTGGGTGGAGACTGAAGTTAGGCCAGCTTGGCACTTGATGTAATTCTCCTTGGAATTTGCCCTTTTT
GAGTTTGGATCTTGGTTCATTCTCAAGCCTCAGACAGTGGTTCAAAGTTTTTTTCTTCCATTTCAGGTGT
CGTGACGTACGGCCACCATGACCGAGTACAAGCCCACGGTGCGCCTCGCCACCCGCGACGACGTCCCCAG
GGCCGTACGCACCCTCGCCGCCGCGTTCGCCGACTACCCCGCCACGCGCCACACCGTCGATCCGGACCGC
CACATCGAGCGGGTCACCGAGCTGCAAGAACTCTTCCTCACGCGCGTCGGGCTCGACATCGGCAAGGTGT
GGGTCGCGGACGACGGCGCCGCCGTGGCGGTCTGGACCACGCCGGAGAGCGTCGAAGCGGGGGCGGTGTT
CGCCGAGATCGGCCCGCGCATGGCCGAGTTGAGCGGTTCCCGGCTGGCCGCGCAGCAACAGATGGAAGGC
CTCCTGGCGCCGCACCGGCCCAAGGAGCCCGCGTGGTTCCTGGCCACCGTCGGAGTCTCGCCCGACCACC
AGGGCAAGGGTCTGGGCAGCGCCGTCGTGCTCCCCGGAGTGGAGGCGGCCGAGCGCGCCGGGGTGCCCGC
CTTCCTGGAGACCTCCGCGCCCCGCAACCTCCCCTTCTACGAGCGGCTCGGCTTCACCGTCACCGCCGAC
GTCGAGGTGCCCGAAGGACCGCGCACCTGGTGCATGACCCGCAAGCCCGGTGCCTGAACGCGTTAAGTCG
ACAATCAACCTCTGGATTACAAAATTTGTGAAAGATTGACTGGTATTCTTAACTATGTTGCTCCTTTTAC
GCTATGTGGATACGCTGCTTTAATGCCTTTGTATCATGCTATTGCTTCCCGTATGGCTTTCATTTTCTCC
TCCTTGTATAAATCCTGGTTGCTGTCTCTTTATGAGGAGTTGTGGCCCGTTGTCAGGCAACGTGGCGTGG
TGTGCACTGTGTTTGCTGACGCAACCCCCACTGGTTGGGGCATTGCCACCACCTGTCAGCTCCTTTCCGG
GACTTTCGCTTTCCCCCTCCCTATTGCCACGGCGGAACTCATCGCCGCCTGCCTTGCCCGCTGCTGGACA
GGGGCTCGGCTGTTGGGCACTGACAATTCCGTGGTGTTGTCGGGGAAATCATCGTCCTTTCCTTGGCTGC
TCGCCTGTGTTGCCACCTGGATTCTGCGCGGGACGTCCTTCTGCTACGTCCCTTCGGCCCTCAATCCAGC
GGACCTTCCTTCCCGCGGCCTGCTGCCGGCTCTGCGGCCTCTTCCGCGTCTTCGCCTTCGCCCTCAGACG
AGTCGGATCTCCCTTTGGGCCGCCTCCCCGCGTCGACTTTAAGACCAATGACTTACAAGGCAGCTGTAGA
TCTTAGCCACTTTTTAAAAGAAAAGGGGGGACTGGAAGGGCTAATTCACTCCCAACGAAGACAAGATCTG
CTTTTTGCTTGTACTGGGTCTCTCTGGTTAGACCAGATCTGAGCCTGGGAGCTCTCTGGCTAACTAGGGA
ACCCACTGCTTAAGCCTCAATAAAGCTTGCCTTGAGTGCTTCAAGTAGTGTGTGCCCGTCTGTTGTGTGA
CTCTGGTAACTAGAGATCCCTCAGACCCTTTTAGTCAGTGTGGAAAATCTCTAGCAGTACGTATAGTAGT
TCATGTCATCTTATTATTCAGTATTTATAACTTGCAAAGAAATGAATATCAGAGAGTGAGAGGAACTTGT
TTATTGCAGCTTATAATGGTTACAAATAAAGCAATAGCATCACAAATTTCACAAATAAAGCATTTTTTTC
ACTGCATTCTAGTTGTGGTTTGTCCAAACTCATCAATGTATCTTATCATGTCTGGCTCTAGCTATCCCGC
CCCTAACTCCGCCCATCCCGCCCCTAACTCCGCCCAGTTCCGCCCATTCTCCGCCCCATGGCTGACTAAT
TTTTTTTATTTATGCAGAGGCCGAGGCCGCCTCGGCCTCTGAGCTATTCCAGAAGTAGTGAGGAGGCTTT
TTTGGAGGCCTAGGGACGTACCCAATTCGCCCTATAGTGAGTCGTATTACGCGCGCTCACTGGCCGTCGT
TTTACAACGTCGTGACTGGGAAAACCCTGGCGTTACCCAACTTAATCGCCTTGCAGCACATCCCCCTTTC
GCCAGCTGGCGTAATAGCGAAGAGGCCCGCACCGATCGCCCTTCCCAACAGTTGCGCAGCCTGAATGGCG
AATGGG
[124 nt withheld, positions 3367-3490]
C
[91 nt withheld, positions 3492-3582]
A
[49 nt withheld, positions 3584-3632]
CCTTTGACGTTGGAGTCCACGTTCTTT
[37 nt withheld, positions 3660-3696]
ACCCTATCTCGGTCTATTCTTTTGATTTATAAGGGATTTTGCCGATTTCGGCCTATTGGTTAAAAAATGA
GCTGATTTAACAAAAATTTAACGCGAATTTTAACAAAATATTAACGCTTACAATTTAGGTGGCACTTTTC
GGGGAAATGTGCGCGGAACCCCTATTTGTTTATTTTTCTAAATACATTCAAATATGTATCCGCTCATGAG
ACAATAACCCTGATAAATGCTTCAATAATATTGAAAAAGGAAGAGTATGAGTATTCAACATTTCCGTGTC
GCCCTTATTCCCTTTTTTGCGGCATTTTGCCTTCCTGTTTTTGCTCACCCAGAAACGCTGGTGAAAGTAA
AAGATGCTGAAGATCAGTTGGGTGCACGAGTGGGTTACATCGAACTGGATCTCAACAGCGGTAAGATCCT
TGAGAGTTTTCGCCCCGAAGAACGTTTTCCAATGATGAGCACTTTTAAAGTTCTGCTATGTGGCGCGGTA
TTATCCCGTATTGACGCCGGGCAAGAGCAACTCGGTCGCCGCATACACTATTCTCAGAATGACTTGGTTG
AGTACTCACCAGTCACAGAAAAGCATCTTACGGATGGCATGACAGTAAGAGAATTATGCAGTGCTGCCAT
AACCATGAGTGATAACACTGCGGCCAACTTACTTCTGACAACGATCGGAGGACCGAAGGAGCTAACCGCT
TTTTTGCACAACATGGGGGATCATGTAACTCGCCTTGATCGTTGGGAACCGGAGCTGAATGAAGCCATAC
CAAACGACGAGCGTGACACCACGATGCCTGTAGCAATGGCAACAACGTTGCGCAAACTATTAACTGGCGA
ACTACTTACTCTAGCTTCCCGGCAACAATTAATAGACTGGATGGAGGCGGATAAAGTTGCAGGACCACTT
CTGCGCTCGGCCCTTCCGGCTGGCTGGTTTATTGCTGATAAATCTGGAGCCGGTGAGCGTGGGTCTCGCG
GTATCATTGCAGCACTGGGGCCAGATGGTAAGCCCTCCCGTATCGTAGTTATCTACACGACGGGGAGTCA
GGCAACTATGGATGAACGAAATAGACAGATCGCTGAGATAGGTGCCTCACTGATTAAGCATTGGTAACTG
TCAGACCAAGTTTACTCATATATACTTTAGATTGATTTAAAACTTCATTTTTAATTTAAAAGGATCTAGG
TGAAGATCCTTTTTGATAATCTCATGACCAAAATCCCTTAACGTGAGTTTTCGTTCCACTGAGCGTCAGA
CCCCGTAGAAAAGATCAAAGGATCTTCTTGAGATCCTTTTTTTCTGCGCGTAATCTGCTGCTTGCAAACA
AAAAAACCACCGCTACCAGCGGTGGTTTGTTTGCCGGATCAAGAGCTACCAACTCTTTTTCCGAAGGTAA
CTGGCTTCAGCAGAGCGCAGATACCAAATACTGTTCTTCTAGTGTAGCCGTAGTTAGGCCACCACTTCAA
GAACTCTGTAGCACCGCCTACATACCTCGCTCTGCTAATCCTGTTACCAGTGGCTGCTGCCAGTGGCGAT
AAGTCGTGTCTTACCGGGTTGGACTCAAGACGATAGTTACCGGATAAGGCGCAGCGGTCGGGCTGAACGG
GGGGTTCGTGCACACAGCCCAGCTTGGAGCGAACGACCTACACCGAACTGAGATACCTACAGCGTGAGCT
ATGAGAAAGCGCCACGCTTCCCGAAGGGAGAAAGGCGGACAGGTATCCGGTAAGCGGCAGGGTCGGAACA
GGAGAGCGCACGAGGGAGCTTCCAGGGGGAAACGCCTGGTATCTTTATAGTCCTGTCGGGTTTCGCCACC
TCTGACTTGAGCGTCGATTTTTGTGATGCTCGTCAGGGGGGCGGAGCCTATGGAAAAACGCCAGCAACGC
GGCCTTTTTACGGTTCCTGGCCTTTTGCTGGCCTTTTGCTCACATGTTCTTTCCTGCGTTATCCCCTGAT
TCTGTGGATAACCGTATTACCGCCTTTGAGTGAGCTGATACCGCTCGCCGCAGCCGAACGACCGAGCGCA
GCGAGTCAGTGAGCGAGGAAGCGGAAGAGCGCCCAATACGCAAACCGCCTCTCCCCGCGCGTTGGCCGAT
TCATTAATGCAGCTGGCACGACAGGTTTCCCGACTGGAAAGCGGGCAGTGAGCGCAACGCAATTAATGTG
AGTTAGCTCACTCATTAGGCACCCCAGGCTTTACACTTTATGCTTCCGGCTCGTATGTTGTGTGGAATTG
TGAGCGGATAACAATTTCACACAGGAAACAGCTATGACCATGATTACGCCAAGCGCGCAATTAACCCTCA
CTAAAGGGAACAAAAGCTGGAGCTGCAAGCTTAATGTAGTCTTATGCAATACTCTTGTAGTCTTGCAACA
TGGTAACGATGAGTTAGCAACATGCCTTACAAGGAGAGAAAAAGCACCGTGCATGCCGATTGGTGGAAGT
AAGGTGGTACGATCGTGCCTTATTAGGAAGGCAACAGACGGGTCTGACATGGATTGGACGAACCACTGAA
TTGCCGCATTGCAGAGATATTGTATTTAAGTGCCTAGCTCGATACATAAACGGGTCTCTCTGGTTAGACC
AGATCTGAGCCTGGGAGCTCTCTGGCTAACTAGGGAACCCACTGCTTAAGCCTCAATAAAGCTTGCCTTG
AGTGCTTCAAGTAGTGTGTGCCCGTCTGTTGTGTGACTCTGGTAACTAGAGATCCCTCAGACCCTTTTAG
TCAGTGTGGAAAATCTCTAGCAGTGGCGCCCGAACAGGGACTTGAAAGCGAAAGGGAAACCAGAGGAGCT
CTCTCGACGCAGGACTCGGCTTGCTGAAGCGCGCACGGCAAGAGGCGAGGGGCGGCGACTGGTGAGTACG
CCAAAAATTTTGACTAGCGGAGGCTAGAAGGAGAGAGATGGGTGCGAGAGCGTCAGTATTAAGCGGGGGA
GAATTAGATCGCGATGGGAAAAAATTCGGTTAAGGCCAGGGGGAAAGAAAAAATATAAATTAAAACATAT
AGTATGGGCAAGCAGGGAGCTAGAACGATTCGCAGTTAATCCTGGCCTGTTAGAAACATCAGAAGGCTGT
AGACAAATACTGGGACAGCTACAACCATCCCTTCAGACAGGATCAGAAGAACTTAGATCATTATATAATA
CAGTAGCAACCCTCTATTGTGTGCATCAAAGGATAGAGATAAAAGACACCAAGGAAGCTTTAGACAAGAT
AGAGGAAGAGCAAAACAAAAGTAAGACCACCGCACAGCAAGCGGCCGCTGATCTTCAGACCTGGAGGAGG
AGATATGAGGGACAATTGGAGAAGTGAATTATATAAATATAAAGTAGTAAAAATTGAACCATTAGGAGTA
GCACCCACCAAGGCAAAGAGAAGAGTGGTGCAGAGAGAAAAAAGAGCAGTGGGAATAGGAGCTTTGTTCC
TTGGGTTCTTGGGAGCAGCAGGAAGCACTATGGGCGCAGCGTCAATGACGCTGACGGTACAGGCCAGACA
ATTATTGTCTGGTATAGTGCAGCAGCAGAACAATTTGCTGAGGGCTATTGAGGCGCAACAGCATCTGTTG
CAACTCACAGTCTGGGGCATCAAGCAGCTCCAGGCAAGAATCCTGGCTGTGGAAAGATACCTAAAGGATC
AACAGCTCCTGGGGATTTGGGGTTGCTCTGGAAAACTCATTTGCACCACTGCTGTGCCTTGGAATGCTAG
TTGGAGTAATAAATCTCTGGAACAGATTTGGAATCACACGACCTGGATGGAGTGGGACAGAGAAATTAAC
AATTACACAAGCTTAATACACTCCTTAATTGAAGAATCGCAAAACCAGCAAGAAAAGAATGAACAAGAAT
TATTGGAATTAGATAAATGGGCAAGTTTGTGGAATTGGTTTAACATAACAAATTGGCTGTGGTATATAAA
ATTATTCATAATGATAGTAGGAGGCTTGGTAGGTTTAAGAATAGTTTTTGCTGTACTTTCTATAGTGAAT
AGAGTTAGGCAGGGATATTCACCATTATCGTTTCAGACCCACCTCCCAACCCCGAGGGGACCCAGAGAGG
GCCTATTTCCCATGATTCCTTCATATTTGCATATACGATACAAGGCTGTTAGAGAGATAATTAGAATTAA
TTTGACTGTAAACACAAAGATATTAGTACAAAATACGTGACGTAGAAAGTAATAATTTCTTGGGTAGTTT
GCAGTTTTAAAATTATGTTTTAAAATGGACTATCATATGCTTACCGTAACTTGAAAGTATTTCGATTTCT
TGGCTTTATATATCTTGTGGAAAGGACGAAACACCGTCATCACCAAGTTCGCATGTGTTTTAGAGCTAGA
AATAGCAAGTTAAAATAAGGCTAGTCCGTTATCAACTTGAAAAAGTGGCACCGAGTCGGTGCTTTTTTAA
GCTTGGCGTAACTAGATCTTGAGACAAATGGCAGTATTCATCCACAATTTTAAAAGAAAAGGGGGGATTG
GGGGGTACAGTGCAGGGGAAAGAATAGTAGACATAATAGCAACAGACATACAAACTAAAGAATTACAAAA
ACAAATTACAAAAATTCAAAATTTTCGGGTTTATTACAGGGACAGCAGAGATCCACTTTGGCGCCGGCTC
GAGGGGG
Features (pLannotate 1.2.2; 29 found; start..end, strand, type, name):
     14..80      +  CDS            small t antigen (fragment): SV40 (simian virus 40) small t antigen
    106..317     +  promoter       EF-1α core promoter: core promoter for human elongation factor EF-1α
    318..1256    +  intron         EF-1α intron A: intron upstream of the start codon of human EF-1α
   1278..1877    +  CDS            PuroR (fragment): puromycin N-acetyltransferase; pac from Streptomyces; confers resistance to puromycin
   1893..2481    +  misc_feature   WPRE: woodchuck hepatitis virus posttranscriptional regulatory element
   2532..2551    +  misc_feature   cPPT/CTS (fragment): central polypurine tract and central termination sequence of HIV-1
   2553..2786    +  LTR            3' LTR (ΔU3): self-inactivating 3' long terminal repeat (LTR) from HIV-1
   2864..2985    +  polyA_signal   SV40 poly(A) signal: SV40 polyadenylation signal
   3025..3160    +  rep_origin     SV40 ori: SV40 origin of replication
   3181..3199    -  promoter       T7 promoter: promoter for bacteriophage T7 RNA polymerase
   3207..3362    +  CDS            lacZα (fragment): LacZα fragment of β-galactosidase; lacZ fragment
   3367..3795    +  rep_origin     f1 ori (sequence partly withheld): f1 bacteriophage origin of replication; arrow indicates direction of (+) strand synthesis
   3848..3952    +  promoter       AmpR promoter: bla
   3953..4813    +  CDS            AmpR: β-lactamase; bla; confers resistance to ampicillin, carbenicillin, and related antibiotics
   4984..5572    +  rep_origin     ori: high-copy-number ColE1/pMB1/pBR322/pUC origin of replication
   5755..5847    +  CDS            lacI (fragment): lac repressor; lacI; The lac repressor binds to the lac operator to inhibit transcription in E. coli. This inhibition can be relieved by adding lactose or isopropyl-β-D-thiogalactopyranoside (IPTG).
   5860..5881    +  protein_bind   CAP binding site: CAP binding activates transcription in the presence of cAMP. E. coli catabolite activator protein
   5896..5926    +  promoter       lac promoter: promoter for the E. coli lac operon
   5934..5950    +  protein_bind   lac operator: The lac repressor binds to the lac operator to inhibit transcription in E. coli. This inhibition can be relieved by adding lactose or isopropyl-β-D-thiogalactopyranoside (IPTG). lac repressor encoded by lacI
   5995..6013    +  promoter       T3 promoter: promoter for bacteriophage T3 RNA polymerase
   6041..6267    +  promoter       RSV promoter: Rous sarcoma virus enhancer/promoter
   6268..6448    +  LTR            5' LTR (truncated): truncated 5' long terminal repeat (LTR) from HIV-1
   6495..6620    +  misc_feature   HIV-1 Ψ: packaging signal of human immunodeficiency virus type 1
   6604..6967    +  CDS            HIV-1 gag (fragment): gag protein from human immunodeficiency virus 1; gag
   7113..7346    +  misc_feature   RRE: The Rev response element (RRE) of HIV-1 allows for Rev-dependent mRNA export from the nucleus to the cytoplasm.
   7723..7749    +  CDS            Rev (fragment): human immunodeficiency virus 1 (HIV-1) Rev protein; rev; enhances nuclear export of unspliced and incompletely spliced viral mRNAs
   7753..7993    +  promoter       U6 promoter: RNA polymerase III promoter for human U6 snRNA
   8023..8098    +  misc_RNA       gRNA scaffold: guide RNA scaffold for the Streptococcus pyogenes CRISPR/Cas9 system
   8154..8271    +  misc_feature   cPPT/CTS: central polypurine tract and central termination sequence of HIV-1
