[The description below was written by a language model from this plasmid's Addgene catalogue record and pLannotate feature annotations shown in this document.]
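Description:
ATM gRNA (BRDN0001149518) is a third-generation lentiviral guide RNA plasmid built on the lentiGuide-Puro backbone and designed to direct Streptococcus pyogenes Cas9 to the human ATM gene, with the guide designed against the ATM reference transcript. In bacteria it is maintained as a high-copy plasmid through a ColE1/pUC-type origin and selected with ampicillin via the β-lactamase gene. An f1 origin, an SV40 origin and remnants of lac and T7/T3 promoter elements are also annotated in the backbone.

The lentiviral transfer cassette begins with an RSV promoter fused to a truncated HIV-1 5' LTR, which makes genomic RNA production Tat-independent. This is followed by the Ψ packaging signal with a partial gag sequence and by the Rev response element for nuclear export of the unspliced genome. Downstream, the human U6 RNA polymerase III promoter drives the ATM-targeting spacer joined to the SpCas9 gRNA scaffold, and a cPPT/CTS element follows to aid nuclear import of the viral DNA. A separate EF-1α core promoter with its intron A expresses puromycin N-acetyltransferase, allowing selection of transduced mammalian cells. A WPRE enhances transcript expression, and the cassette ends in a self-inactivating ΔU3 3' LTR and an SV40 polyadenylation signal.

The plasmid does not encode Cas9, so it is meant to be used alongside a separate Cas9 lentivector or in cells that already express Cas9, typically for ATM knockout. It is an individual clone from a human kinome gRNA collection associated with work on optimized sgRNA design.
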