Addgene plasmid #77529: ATM gRNA (BRDN0001149518)
Purpose: 3rd generation lentiviral gRNA plasmid targeting human ATM
Depositing lab: John Doench & David Root. Depositing organization: Broad Institute. Publication: Optimized sgRNA design to maximize activity and minimize off-target effects of CRISPR-Cas9. Doench JG, Fusi N, Sullender M, Hegde M, Vaimberg EW, Donovan KF, Smith I, Tothova Z, Wilen C, Orchard R, Virgin HW, Listgarten J, Root DE. Nat Biotechnol. 2016 Jan 18. doi: 10.1038/nbt.3437. PubMed 26780180.
Backbone
  Vector backbone: lentiGuide-Puro
  Backbone manufacturer: Zhang Lab (Addgene plasmid # 52963)
  Vector type: Mammalian Expression, Lentiviral, CRISPR
  Selectable markers: Puromycin
Growth in bacteria
  Bacterial resistance: Ampicillin, 100 μg/mL
  Growth temperature: 37°C
  Growth strain: DH5alpha
  Copy number: High Copy
Gene/Insert
  Gene/Insert name: ATM (alt names: ATM; NM_000051.3)
  gRNA/shRNA sequence: TCATCACCAAGTTCGCATGT
  Species: H. sapiens (human)
  Entrez Gene: ATM (a.k.a. AT1, ATA, ATC, ATD, ATDC, ATE, TEL1, TELO1)
  Promoter: hU6
  Cloning method: Unknown
  Sequencing primers: 5′ U6-F; 3′ pS2-R
Terms and licenses: Academic/Nonprofit Terms; Industry Terms: Not Available to Industry
Depositor comments: The gRNA was designed to target the following Genbank reference sequence(s): NM_000051.3. Note that this plasmid does NOT contain Cas9. It should be used in conjunction with lentiCas9-Blast (Addgene #52962) or otherwise with cell lines already expressing Cas9. Browse the full kinome gRNA library at http://www.addgene.org/pooled-library/broadgpp-human-kinome/ or visit http://www.broadinstitute.org/rnai/public/ for detailed protocols and information.
How to cite: ATM gRNA (BRDN0001149518) was a gift from John Doench & David Root (Addgene plasmid # 77529 ; http://n2t.net/addgene:77529 ; RRID:Addgene_77529)
