>Addgene plasmid #77529 | ATM gRNA (BRDN0001149518) | depositor partial sequence | sequence record 144989 | Target Sequence
TCATCACCAAGTTCGCATGT
