>Addgene plasmid #77529 | ATM gRNA (BRDN0001149518) | addgene partial sequence | sequence record 151812 | hU6-F 5'-GAGGGCCTATTTCCCATGATT-3'
ATTAGAATTAATTTGACTGTAAACACAAAGATATTAGTACAAAATACGTGACGTAGAAAGTAATAATTTC
TTGGGTAGTTTGCAGTTTTAAAATTATGTTTTAAAATGGACTATCATATGCTTACCGTAACTTGAAAGTA
TTTCGATTTCTTGGCTTTATATATCTTGTGGAAAGGACGAAACACCGTCATCACCAAGTTCGCATGTGTT
TTAGAGCTAGAAATAGCAAGTTAAAATAAGGCTAGTCCGTTATCAACTTGAAAAAGTGGCACCGAGTCGG
TGCTTTTTTAAGCTTGGCGTAACTAGATCTTGAGACAAATGGCAGTATTCATCCACAATTTTAAAAGAAA
AGGGGGGATTGGGGGGTACAGTGCAGGGGAAAGAATAGTAGACATAATAGCAACAGACATACAAACTAAA
GAATTACAAAAACAAATTACAAAAATTCAAAATTTTCGGGTTTATTACAGGGACAGCAGAGATCCACTTT
GGCGCCGGCTCGAGGGGGCCCGGGTGCAAAGATGGATAAAGTTTTAAACAGAGAGGAATCTTTGCAGCTA
ATGGACCTTCTAGGTCTTGAAAGGAGTGGGAATTGGCTCCGGTGCCCGTCAGTGGGCAGAGCGCACATCG
CCCACAGTCCCCGAGAAGTTGGGGGGAGGGGTCGGCAATTGATCCGGTGCCTAGAGAAGGTGGCGCGGGG
TAAACTGGGAAAGTGATGTCGTGTACTGGCTCCGCCTTT
